>Addgene plasmid #109852 | pHH0103_NR2E3_Hormone-recep | addgene full sequence | sequence record 315906 | Addgene NGS Result
TTGACAATTAATCATCGGCTCGTATAATGTGTGGAATTGTGAGCGGATAACAATTTCACACAGGAAACAG
CCAGTCCGTTTAGGTGTTTTCACGAGCACTTCACCAACAAGGACCATAGATTATGAAAATCGAAGAACAC
CATCACCATCACCATTCCAGCGGTAAGCTTATGTCCCCTATACTAGGTTATTGGAAAATTAAGGGCCTTG
TGCAACCCACTCGACTTCTTTTGGAATATCTTGAAGAAAAATATGAAGAGCATTTGTATGAGCGCGATGA
AGGTGATAAATGGCGAAACAAAAAGTTTGAATTGGGTTTGGAGTTTCCCAATCTTCCTTATTATATTGAT
GGTGATGTTAAATTAACACAGTCTATGGCCATCATACGTTATATAGCTGACAAGCACAACATGTTGGGTG
GTTGTCCAAAAGAGCGTGCAGAGATTTCAATGCTTGAAGGAGCGGTTTTGGATATTAGATACGGTGTTTC
GAGAATTGCATATAGTAAAGACTTTGAAACTCTCAAAGTTGATTTTCTTAGCAAGCTACCTGAAATGCTG
AAAATGTTCGAAGATCGTTTATGTCATAAAACATATTTAAATGGTGATCATGTAACCCATCCTGACTTCA
TGTTGTATGACGCTCTTGATGTTGTTTTATACATGGACCCAATGTGCCTGGATGCGTTCCCAAAATTAGT
TTGTTTTAAAAAACGTATTGAAGCTATCCCACAAATTGATAAGTACTTGAAATCCAGCAAGTATATAGCA
TGGCCTTTGCAGGGCTGGCAAGCCACGTTTGGTGGTGGCGACCATCCTCCAAAATCGGATCTGGAAGTTC
TGTTCCAGGGGCCCCTGTCCAGCGGTCTGGTTCCGCGTGGTTCCGGTACCGCGGCCCAGCCGGCCGGCCG
TAGTCCGCGTGGTCCGACCCCGATGTCCGCGGCCCGTGCACTGGGCCATCACTTTATGGCTTCTCTGATT
ACCGCAGAAACGTGCGCTAAACTGGAACCGGAAGATGCGGACGAAAACATCGATGTCACGAGCAATGACC
CGGAATTTCCGAGCTCTCCGTATAGTTCCTCATCGCCGTGTGGTCTGGATTCAATTCATGAAACCTCGGC
CCGTCTGCTGTTCATGGCGGTGAAATGGGCCAAGAACCTGCCGGTTTTTAGCTCTCTGCCGTTCCGCGAT
CAAGTGATTCTGCTGGAAGAAGCATGGTCCGAACTGTTTCTGCTGGGCGCTATCCAGTGGAGCCTGCCGC
TGGACTCTTGCCCGCTGCTGGCACCGCCGGAAGCTAGCGCAGCTGGCGGTGCACAAGGTCGTCTGACCCT
GGCATCAATGGAAACGCGCGTTCTGCAGGAAACCATCTCGCGTTTCCGCGCGCTGGCCGTTGATCCGACG
GAATTTGCGTGTATGAAAGCCCTGGTCCTGTTCAAGCCGGAAACCCGCGGCCTGAAAGATCCGGAACATG
TCGAAGCACTGCAGGACCAAAGCCAGGTGATGCTGAGTCAACACTCCAAAGCCCATCACCCGTCTCAGCC
GGTTCGTTTTGGCAAGCTGCTGCTGCTGCTGCCGAGTCTGCGTTTCATTACCGCGGAACGCATCGAACTG
CTGTTTTTCCGCAAAACCATTGGTAACACGCCGATGGAAAAACTGCTGTGCGACATGTTTAAGAATGCGG
CCGCATA
[142 nt withheld, positions 1688-1829]
C
[98 nt withheld, positions 1831-1928]
AGTTTGTACTGGTGACGAAACTCAGTGTCTAGCTAGAGTGGC
[149 nt withheld, positions 1971-2119]
T
[41 nt withheld, positions 2121-2161]
T
[62 nt withheld, positions 2163-2224]
A
[35 nt withheld, positions 2226-2260]
CCTCCCTCAATCGGTTGAATGTCGCCCTTTTGTCTTTGGCGCTGGTAAACCATATGAA
[86 nt withheld, positions 2319-2404]
T
[54 nt withheld, positions 2406-2459]
CTAGCGCCGCCCTATACCTTGTCTGCCTCCCCGCGTTGCGTCGCGGTGCATGGAGCCGGGCCACCTCGAC
CTGAATGGAAGCCGGCGGCACCTCGCTAACGGATTCACCACTCCAAGAATTGGAGCCAATCAATTCTTGC
GGAGAACTGTGAATGCGCAAACCAACCCTTGGCAGAACATATCCATCGCGTCCGCCATCTCCAGCAGCCG
CACGCGGCGCATCTCGGGCAGCGTTGGGTCCTGGCCACGGGTGCGCATGATCGTGCTCCTGTCGTTGAGG
ACCCGGCTAGGCTGGCGGGGTTGCCTTACTGGTTAGCAGAATGAATCACCGATACGCGAGCGAACGTGAA
GCGACTGCTGCTGCAAAACGTCTGCGACCTGAGCAACAACATGAATGGTCTTCGGTTTCCGTGTTTCGTA
AAGTCTGGAAACGCGGAAGTCAGCGCCCTGCACCATTATGTTCCGGATCTGCATCGCAGGATGCTGCTGG
CTACCCTGTGGAACACCTACATCTGTATTAACGAAGCGCTGGCATTGACCCTGAGTGATTTTTCTCTGGT
CCCGCCGCATCCATACCGCCAGTTGTTTACCCTCACAACGTTCCAGTAACCGGGCATGTTCATCATCAGT
AACCCGTATCGTGAGCATCCTCTCTCGTTTCATCGGTATCATTACCCCCATGAACAGAAATCCCCCTTAC
ACGGAGGCATCAGTGACCAAACAGGAAAAAACCGCCCTTAACATGGCCCGCTTTATCAGAAGCCAGACAT
TAACGCTTCTGGAGAAACTCAACGAGCTGGACGCGGATGAACAGGCAGACATCTGTGAATCGCTTCACGA
CCACGCTGATGAGCTTTACCGCAGGATCCGCGAAATTGTAAGCGTTAATATTTTGTTAAAATTCGCGTTA
AATTTTTGTTAAATCAGCTCATTTTTTAACCAATAGGCCGAAATCGGCAAAATCCCTTATAAATCAAAAG
AATAGACCGAGATAGGGT
[37 nt withheld, positions 3458-3494]
AAAGAACGTGGACTCCAACGTCAAAGG
[49 nt withheld, positions 3522-3570]
T
[91 nt withheld, positions 3572-3662]
G
[124 nt withheld, positions 3664-3787]
CGCGGATCCTGCCTCGCGCGTTTCGGTGATGACGGTGAAAACCTCTGACACATGCAGCTCCCGGAGACGG
TCACAGCTTGTCTGTAAGCGGATGCCGGGAGCAGACAAGCCCGTCAGGGCGCGTCAGCGGGTGTTGGCGG
GTGTCGGGGCGCAGCCATGACCCAGTCACGTAGCGATAGCGGAGTGTATACTGGCTTAACTATGCGGCAT
CAGAGCAGATTGTACTGAGAGTGCACCATATGCGGTGTGAAATACCGCACAGATGCGTAAGGAGAAAATA
CCGCATCAGGCGCTCTTCCGCTTCCTCGCTCACTGACTCGCTGCGCTCGGTCGTTCGGCTGCGGCGAGCG
GTATCAGCTCACTCAAAGGCGGTAATACGGTTATCCACAGAATCAGGGGATAACGCAGGAAAGAACATGT
GAGCAAAAGGCCAGCAAAAGGCCAGGAACCGTAAAAAGGCCGCGTTGCTGGCGTTTTTCCATAGGCTCCG
CCCCCCTGACGAGCATCACAAAAATCGACGCTCAAGTCAGAGGTGGCGAAACCCGACAGGACTATAAAGA
TACCAGGGTTTCCCCCTGGAAGCTCCCTCGTGCGCTCTCCTGTTCCGACCCTGCCGCTTACCGGATACCT
GTCCGCCTTTCTCCCTTCGGGAAGCGTGGCGCTTTCTCATAGCTCACGCTGTAGGTATCTCAGTTCGGTG
TAGGTCGTTCGCTCCAAGCTGGGCTGTGTGCACGAACCCCCCGTTCAGCCCGACCGCTGCGCCTTATCCG
GTAACTATCGTCTTGAGTCCAACCCGGTAAGACACGACTTATCGCCACTGGCAGCAGCCACTGGTAACAG
GATTAGCAGAGCGAGGTATGTAGGCGGTGCTACAGAGTTCTTGAAGTGGTGGCCTAACTACGGCTACACT
AGAAGGACAGTATTTGGTATCTGCGCTCTGCTGAAGCCAGTTACCTTCGGAAAAAGAGTTGGTAGCTCTT
GATCCGGCAAACAAACCACCGCTGGTAGCGGTGGTTTTTTTGTTTGCAAGCAGCAGATTACGCGCAGAAA
AAAAGGATCTCAAGAAGATCCTTTGATCTTTTCTACGGGGTCTGACGCTCAGTGGAACGAAAACTCACGT
TAAGGGATTTTGGTCATGAGATTATCAAAAAGGATCTTCACCTAGATCCTTTTAAATTAAAAATGAAGTT
TTAAATCAATCTAAAGTATATATGAGTAAACTTGGTCTGACAGTTACCAATGCTTAATCAGTGAGGCACC
TATCTCAGCGATCTGTCTATTTCGTTCATCCATAGTTGCCTGACTCCCCGTCGTGTAGATAACTACGATA
CGGGAGGGCTTACCATCTGGCCCCAGTGCTGCAATGATACCGCGAGACCCACGCTCACCGGCTCCAGATT
TATCAGCAATAAACCAGCCAGCCGGAAGGGCCGAGCGCAGAAGTGGTCCTGCAACTTTATCCGCCTCCAT
CCAGTCTATTAATTGTTGCCGGGAAGCTAGAGTAAGTAGTTCGCCAGTTAATAGTTTGCGCAACGTTGTT
GCCATTGCTGCAGGCATCGTGGTGTCACGCTCGTCGTTTGGTATGGCTTCATTCAGCTCCGGTTCCCAAC
GATCAAGGCGAGTTACATGATCCCCCATGTTGTGCAAAAAAGCGGTTAGCTCCTTCGGTCCTCCGATCGT
TGTCAGAAGTAAGTTGGCCGCAGTGTTATCACTCATGGTTATGGCAGCACTGCATAATTCTCTTACTGTC
ATGCCATCCGTAAGATGCTTTTCTGTGACTGGTGAGTACTCAACCAAGTCATTCTGAGAATAGTGTATGC
GGCGACCGAGTTGCTCTTGCCCGGCGTCAACACGGGATAATACCGCGCCACATAGCAGAACTTTAAAAGT
GCTCATCATTGGAAAACGTTCTTCGGGGCGAAAACTCTCAAGGATCTTACCGCTGTTGAGATCCAGTTCG
ATGTAACCCACTCGTGCACCCAACTGATCTTCAGCATCTTTTACTTTCACCAGCGTTTCTGGGTGAGCAA
AAACAGGAAGGCAAAATGCCGCAAAAAAGGGAATAAGGGCGACACGGAAATGTTGAATACTCATACTCTT
CCTTTTTCAATATTATTGAAGCATTTATCAGGGTTATTGTCTCATGAGCGGATACATATTTGAATGTATT
TAGAAAAATAAACAAATAGGGGTTCCGCGCACATTTCCCCGAAAAGTGCCACCTGACGTCTAAGAAACCA
TTATTATCATGACATTAACCTATAAAAATAGGCGTATCACGAGGCCCTTTCGTCTTCAAGAATTCCCGAC
ACCATCGAATGGTGCAAAACCTTTCGCGGTATGGCATGATAGCGCCCGGAAGAGAGTCAATTCAGGGTGG
TGAATGTGAAACCAGTAACGTTATACGATGTCGCAGAGTATGCCGGTGTCTCTTATCAGACCGTTTCCCG
CGTGGTGAACCAGGCCAGCCACGTTTCTGCGAAAACGCGGGAAAAAGTGGAAGCGGCGATGGCGGAGCTG
AATTACATTCCCAACCGCGTGGCACAACAACTGGCGGGCAAACAGTCGTTGCTGATTGGCGTTGCCACCT
CCAGTCTGGCCCTGCACGCGCCGTCGCAAATTGTCGCGGCGATTAAATCTCGCGCCGATCAACTGGGTGC
CAGCGTGGTGGTGTCGATGGTAGAACGAAGCGGCGTCGAAGCCTGTAAAGCGGCGGTGCACAATCTTCTC
GCGCAACGCGTCAGTGGGCTGATCATTAACTATCCGCTGGATGACCAGGATGCCATTGCTGTGGAAGCTG
CCTGCACTAATGTTCCGGCGTTATTTCTTGATGTCTCTGACCAGACACCCATCAACAGTATTATTTTCTC
CCATGAAGACGGTACGCGACTGGGCGTGGAGCATCTGGTCGCATTGGGTCACCAGCAAATCGCGCTGTTA
GCGGGCCCATTAAGTTCTGTCTCGGCGCGTCTGCGTCTGGCTGGCTGGCATAAATATCTCACTCGCAATC
AAATTCAGCCGATAGCGGAACGGGAAGGCGACTGGAGTGCCATGTCCGGTTTTCAACAAACCATGCAAAT
GCTGAATGAGGGCATCGTTCCCACTGCGATGCTGGTTGCCAACGATCAGATGGCGCTGGGCGCAATGCGC
GCCATTACCGAGTCCGGGCTGCGCGTTGGTGCGGATATCTCGGTAGTGGGATACGACGATACCGAAGACA
GCTCATGTTATATCCCGCCGTTAACCACCATCAAACAGGATTTTCGCCTGCTGGGGCAAACCAGCGTGGA
CCGCTTGCTGCAACTCTCTCAGGGCCAGGCGGTGAAGGGCAATCAGCTGTTGCCCGTCTCACTGGTGAAA
AGAAAAACCACCCTGGCGCCCAATACGCAAACCGCCTCTCCCCGCGCGTTGGCCGATTCATTAATGCAGC
TGGCACGACAGGTTTCCCGACTGGAAAGCGGGCAGTGAGCGCAACGCAATTAATGTAAGTTAGCTCACTC
ATTAGGCACAATTCTCATGTTTGACAGCTTATCATCGACTGCACGGTGCACCAATGCTTCTGGCGTCAGG
CAGCCATCGGAAGCTGTGGTATGGCTGTGCAGGTCGTAAATCACTGCATAATTCGTGTCGCTCAAGGCGC
ACTCCCGTTCTGGATAATGTTTTTTGCGCCGACATCATAACGGTTCTGGCAAATATTCTGAAATGAGCTG
Features (pLannotate 1.2.2; 21 found; start..end, strand, type, name):
      1..29      +  promoter       tac promoter: strong E. coli promoter; hybrid between the trp and lac UV5 promoters
     37..53      +  protein_bind   lac operator: The lac repressor binds to the lac operator to inhibit transcription in E. coli. This inhibition can be relieved by adding lactose or isopropyl-β-D-thiogalactopyranoside (IPTG). lac repressor encoded by lacI
    138..155     +  CDS            6xHis: 6xHis affinity tag
    171..824     +  CDS            GST26_SCHJA: Experimental evidence at protein level: Swiss-Prot protein existence level 1. GST isoenzymes appear to play a central role in the parasite detoxification system. Other functions are also suspected including a role in increasing the solubility of haematin in the parasite gut. From Schistosoma japonicum (Blood fluke).
    900..1676    +  CDS            NR2E3 (fragment): NR2E3_HUMAN - Also known as PNR, RNR. Experimental evidence at protein level: Swiss-Prot protein existence level 1. Orphan nuclear receptor of retinal photoreceptor cells. Transcriptional factor that is an activator of rod development and repressor of cone development. Binds the promoter region of a number of rod- and cone-specific genes, including rhodopsin, M- and S-opsin and rod-specific phosphodiesterase beta subunit. Enhances rhodopsin expression. Represses M- and S-cone opsin expression. From Homo sapiens (Human).
   1692..1739    +  terminator     fd terminator (sequence withheld): central terminator from bacteriophage fd (Otsuka and Kunisawa, 1982)
   1744..1956    +  CDS            M13 gene III (fragment) (sequence partly withheld): pIII; III; minor coat protein
   1971..2441    +  CDS            M13 gene III (fragment) (sequence partly withheld): pIII; III; minor coat protein
   2463..2533    +  CDS            TcR (fragment): tetracycline efflux protein; tet; confers resistance to tetracycline
   2775..3155    -  CDS            YPB1_ECOLX: Protein predicted: Swiss-Prot protein existence level 4. From Escherichia coli.
   3172..3323    +  CDS            rop (fragment): Rop protein, which maintains plasmids at low copy number; rop
   3359..3787    -  rep_origin     f1 ori (sequence partly withheld): f1 bacteriophage origin of replication; arrow indicates direction of (+) strand synthesis
   3796..3835    +  CDS            rop (fragment): Rop protein, which maintains plasmids at low copy number; rop
   3937..4077    +  misc_feature   bom: basis of mobility region from pBR322
   4263..4850    -  rep_origin     ori: high-copy-number ColE1/pMB1/pBR322/pUC origin of replication
   5021..5881    -  CDS            AmpR: β-lactamase; bla; confers resistance to ampicillin, carbenicillin, and related antibiotics
   5882..5986    -  promoter       AmpR promoter: bla
   6095..6172    +  promoter       lacIq promoter: lacI (mutant); In the lacIq allele, a single base change in the promoter boosts expression of the lacI gene about 10-fold.
   6173..7255    +  CDS            lacI: lac repressor; lacI; The lac repressor binds to the lac operator to inhibit transcription in E. coli. This inhibition can be relieved by adding lactose or isopropyl-β-D-thiogalactopyranoside (IPTG).
   7268..7289    +  protein_bind   CAP binding site: CAP binding activates transcription in the presence of cAMP. E. coli catabolite activator protein
   7308..7325    +  promoter       tet promoter (fragment): E. coli promoter for tetracycline efflux protein gene
