[The description below was written by a language model from this plasmid's Addgene catalogue record and pLannotate feature annotations shown in this document.]
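Description:
pHH0103_NR2E3_Hormone-recep is a bacterial expression plasmid of about 7.5 kb, built on the pHH0103 backbone, for producing and purifying the hormone-receptor (ligand-binding type) domain of human NR2E3, an orphan nuclear receptor of retinal photoreceptor cells that promotes rod development and represses cone genes. The plasmid replicates in E. coli from a ColE1/pBR322-family origin, with the pBR322 bom region nearby, and is selected with ampicillin through the β-lactamase gene. The catalogue lists it as low copy. The rop gene is annotated only as two fragments flanking an f1 phage origin, which suggests the f1 ori was inserted into rop. The f1 origin would permit single-stranded DNA production with helper phage.

Expression is driven by the strong hybrid tac promoter, followed by a lac operator. The plasmid also carries lacI under the lacIq promoter, so transcription is repressed until it is induced with IPTG. The annotated open reading frame begins with a 6xHis tag, followed by Schistosoma japonicum glutathione S-transferase and then the NR2E3 fragment, which was cloned between SfiI and NotI sites. The product is therefore an N-terminally His- and GST-tagged domain that can be purified on nickel or glutathione resin. An fd phage terminator lies just downstream of the insert. Beyond it are fragments of M13 gene III and of the tetracycline resistance gene, which appear to be non-functional remnants of a phagemid ancestor rather than parts of the expressed fusion. According to the associated publication title, the construct belongs to a large-scale survey of high-affinity ligands for peptide recognition modules, in which purified domains would presumably serve as binding targets.
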