Addgene plasmid #109852: pHH0103_NR2E3_Hormone-recep
Purpose: Protein expression and purification of NR2E3_Hormone-recep
Depositing lab: Sachdev Sidhu. Depositing organization: University of Toronto. Publication: Large-scale survey and database of high affinity ligands for peptide recognition modules. Teyra J, Kelil A, Jain S, Helmy M, Jajodia R, Hooda Y, Gu J, D'Cruz AA, Nicholson SE, Min J, Sudol M, Kim PM, Bader GD, Sidhu SS. Mol Syst Biol. 2020 Dec;16(12):e9310. doi: 10.15252/msb.20199310. PubMed 33438817.
Backbone
  Vector backbone: pHH0103
  Vector type: Bacterial Expression
Growth in bacteria
  Bacterial resistance: Ampicillin, 100 μg/mL
  Growth temperature: 37°C
  Growth strain: DH5alpha
  Copy number: Low Copy
Gene/Insert
  Gene/Insert name: NR2E3_Hormone-recep
  Species: H. sapiens (human)
  Entrez Gene: NR2E3 (a.k.a. ESCS, PNR, RNR, RP37, rd7)
  Cloning method: Restriction Enzyme; 5′ cloning site Sfi1 (unknown if destroyed); 3′ cloning site Not1 (unknown if destroyed)
Terms and licenses: Academic/Nonprofit Terms; Industry Terms: Not Available to Industry
How to cite: pHH0103_NR2E3_Hormone-recep was a gift from Sachdev Sidhu (Addgene plasmid # 109852 ; http://n2t.net/addgene:109852 ; RRID:Addgene_109852)
