>Addgene plasmid #109852 | pHH0103_NR2E3_Hormone-recep | depositor partial sequence | sequence record 206804 | pHH0103_NR2E3_Hormone-recep sequence 792 bps
GGCCCAGCCGGCCGGCCGTAGTCCGCGTGGTCCGACCCCGATGTCCGCGGCCCGTGCACTGGGCCATCAC
TTTATGGCTTCTCTGATTACCGCAGAAACGTGCGCTAAACTGGAACCGGAAGATGCGGACGAAAACATCG
ATGTCACGAGCAATGACCCGGAATTTCCGAGCTCTCCGTATAGTTCCTCATCGCCGTGTGGTCTGGATTC
AATTCATGAAACCTCGGCCCGTCTGCTGTTCATGGCGGTGAAATGGGCCAAGAACCTGCCGGTTTTTAGC
TCTCTGCCGTTCCGCGATCAAGTGATTCTGCTGGAAGAAGCATGGTCCGAACTGTTTCTGCTGGGCGCTA
TCCAGTGGAGCCTGCCGCTGGACTCTTGCCCGCTGCTGGCACCGCCGGAAGCTAGCGCAGCTGGCGGTGC
ACAAGGTCGTCTGACCCTGGCATCAATGGAAACGCGCGTTCTGCAGGAAACCATCTCGCGTTTCCGCGCG
CTGGCCGTTGATCCGACGGAATTTGCGTGTATGAAAGCCCTGGTCCTGTTCAAGCCGGAAACCCGCGGCC
TGAAAGATCCGGAACATGTCGAAGCACTGCAGGACCAAAGCCAGGTGATGCTGAGTCAACACTCCAAAGC
CCATCACCCGTCTCAGCCGGTTCGTTTTGGCAAGCTGCTGCTGCTGCTGCCGAGTCTGCGTTTCATTACC
GCGGAACGCATCGAACTGCTGTTTTTCCGCAAAACCATTGGTAACACGCCGATGGAAAAACTGCTGTGCG
ACATGTTTAAGAATGCGGCCGC
